>Addgene plasmid #42107 | pcDNA3.1_HA-p115-TEV-cleaved #957#382 | addgene partial sequence | sequence record 57392 | CMV-F 5'-CGCAAATGGGCGGTAGGCGTG-3'
GCTCTCTGGCTAACTAGAGAACCCACTGCTTACTGGCTTATCGAAATTAATACGACTCACTATAGGGAGA
CCCAAGCTGGCTAGTTAAGCTTGGTACCGAGCTCGGATCCACTAGTCCAGTGTGGTGGAATTGCCCTTGC
CATGGCCTACCCATACGACGTCCCAGACTACGCTAATTTCCTCCGCGGGGTTATGGGGGGTCAGAGTGCC
GGACCCCAGCACACAGAAGCCGAGACGATTCAAAAGCTTTGTGACAGAGTAGCTTCATCTACTTTATTGG
ATGACCGAAGAAATGCTGTGCGAGCTCTCAAATCATTATCTAAGAAATATCGCTTGGAAGTGGGTATTCA
AGCTATGGAACATCTTATCCATGTTTTACAAACAGATCGTTCGGATTCTGAAATAATAGGTTATGCTTTG
GACACATTGTATAATATAATATCTAACGATGAAGAGGAAGAAGTAGAAGAAAACTCCACAAGGCAGAGTG
AGGATTTGGGAAGCCAGTTTACAGAAATTTTCATTAAGCAGCAAGAAAATGTCACTCTTCTCTTATCTTT
ATCGGAGGAGTTTGATTTCCATGTCCGCTGGCCTGGCGTGAAGCTTCTTACTTCTCTTTTAAAACAACTA
GGGCCTCAGGTTCAGCGAATTATTTTAGTCAGTCCCATGGGTGTTTCAAGATTGATGGACTTATTAGCAG
ATTCCAGGGAAGTTATACGTAATGATGGCGTCTTACTACTGCAGGCACTAACAAGAAGCAATGGAGCAAT
CCAGAAAATTGTTGCTTTTGAAAATGCTTTTGAGAGACTACTGGACATTATTACAGAGGAGGGAAACAGT
GATGGAGGTATAGTCGTAGAAGATTGTCTGATTCTGCTCCAAAACTTGTTAAAAAACAACAACTCCAATC
AAAATTTTTTTAAAGAAGGCTCATATATTCAGCGTATGAAACCTTGGTTTGAAGTTGGAGATGAAAATTC
TGGCTGGTCTGCACAGAAAGTGACTAATCTGCA
