>Addgene plasmid #42107 | pcDNA3.1_HA-p115-TEV-cleaved #957#382 | addgene partial sequence | sequence record 57675 | BGH-Rev 5'-TAGAAGGCACAGTCGAGG-3'
ATGGTGATGGTGATGATGACCGGTACGCGTAGAATCGAGACCGAGGAGAGGGTTAGGGATAGGCTTACCT
TCGAACCGCGGGCCCTCTAGACTCGAGCGGCCGCCACTGTGCTGGATATCTGCAGAATTGCCCTTTTACA
GATCCTCTTCTGAGATGAGTTTTTGTTCGATATGACCCTGCTCCTTGCCATCATCTTCATCTTCATCATC
CTCATCATCTTGGTCTCCGGATTCAAGTTCATCCTCTTCCTCAACTGGATGACCAAGTTCCTTGAGTTTA
TTCTTTAATGAAAATATTTTCTGGTCTTGATCGGCCAACAGCACCAAGAGATCATCTTGTTCTTTTTTAG
AATCTGTAATGTCCACCTCGAGCTTGTTTTTCTCATTTTCCTACTGGAAGTACAGGTTTTCTAAGATGGC
AATGGTACTGTTAGATGAATCCAGCTGCTCTTTAATAGCAGTTCTTTCCTCAGACAGAGCTTTAATTTCA
TTCTTTAACTCTTTAGTTTCTTGTAATAATGCTGACAGTCTTCCTTCTACATCAGTAGTTTTTGTAGCTA
TTACAGTTTCACTCTCTCCTGGTACAGGAGCTGATTTCGCAAATGCTTCAGTTTTCTGTAACAGCTCCTG
TTTTTCGGTCTGTAGTTTGGTAATCTCCACAGACTGTGAGTTTAACTGAGACTTTAAAGTTGCCAGTTCC
TGTTTTAACTCTGCAATTTGTTCAGAATCTCCTGCTGTTGCTGAAGACTGTTCATTTGTGCCAGGTGATA
GTTGGGAAGATTTCAAATTTTCAATCAAAGAGTCTTTTTCA
