[The description below was written by a language model from this plasmid's Addgene catalogue record.]
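Description:
pcDNA3.1_HA-p115-TEV-cleaved is a mammalian expression plasmid built on the Invitrogen pcDNA3.1 backbone (about 5.4 kb without insert), into which the insert was introduced by TOPO cloning. It is propagated in E. coli as a high-copy plasmid under ampicillin selection, and it carries a neomycin resistance marker so that transfected mammalian cells can be selected with G418. No feature table accompanies the record, so other backbone elements are not individually documented. The use of a BGH reverse sequencing primer is consistent with the bovine growth hormone polyadenylation region that normally lies downstream of the cloning site in this vector family.

The payload is bovine (B. taurus) p115, a Golgi-associated vesicle tethering protein, expressed from the CMV promoter with an N-terminal HA epitope tag for detection. The insert is listed at about 3 kb. The coding sequence is truncated, with residue 886 through the C-terminus deleted and the residues ENLYFQ appended at the new end. ENLYFQ is the part of the tobacco etch virus (TEV) protease recognition site that stays on the upstream fragment after cleavage. The construct therefore encodes directly the N-terminal product that would result if a p115 carrying an engineered TEV site were cut by the protease.

The associated publication concerns cut-specific antibodies that detect p115 cleaved in situ, within a rapid protein inactivation system based on TEV protease cleavage. In that context the plasmid most plausibly serves as a pre-cleaved mimic, for example as a reference or positive control when testing antibodies against the newly exposed ENLYFQ terminus, or for examining the behaviour of the truncated protein in cells. The record does not state these specific uses.
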