Addgene plasmid #42107: pcDNA3.1_HA-p115-TEV-cleaved #957#382
Depositing lab: Ayano Satoh. Depositing organization: Okayama University. Publication: Detection of in situ cleaved p115 with the cut specific antibodies in rapid protein inactivation system by tobacco etch viral protease cleavage. Koreishi M, Honjo Y, Satoh A. Antibody Technology Journal. 2011;1:5-11 10.2147/ANTI.S22825.
Backbone
  Vector backbone: pcDNA3.1
  Backbone manufacturer: Invitrogen
  Backbone size w/o insert (bp): 5400
  Vector type: Mammalian Expression
  Selectable markers: Neomycin (select with G418)
Growth in bacteria
  Bacterial resistance: Ampicillin, 100 μg/mL
  Growth temperature: 37°C
  Growth strain: XL1 Blue
  Copy number: High Copy
Gene/Insert
  Gene/Insert name: p115
  Species: B. taurus (bovine)
  Insert size (bp): 3000
  Mutation: deleted 886 to end and added ENLYFQ
  Promoter: CMV
  Tag / fusion protein: HA (N terminal on insert)
  Cloning method: TOPO Cloning
  Sequencing primers: 5′ CMV-F; 3′ BGH-R
Terms and licenses: Academic/Nonprofit Terms; Industry Terms: Not Available to Industry
How to cite: pcDNA3.1_HA-p115-TEV-cleaved #957#382 was a gift from Ayano Satoh (Addgene plasmid # 42107 ; http://n2t.net/addgene:42107 ; RRID:Addgene_42107)
